Addgene plasmid #92277: pcDNA3.1 CMV NAPA-A BGH
Purpose: FRET probe; extracellular membrane tethered eGFP
Depositing lab: Baljit Khakh. Depositing organization: University of California, Los Angeles (UCLA). Publication: An Optical Neuron-Astrocyte Proximity Assay at Synaptic Distance Scales. Octeau JC, Chai H, Jiang R, Bonanno SL, Martin KC, Khakh BS. Neuron. 2018 Apr 4;98(1):49-66.e9. doi: 10.1016/j.neuron.2018.03.003. PubMed 29621490.
Backbone
  Vector backbone: pcDNA3.1
  Backbone manufacturer: Invitrogen
  Vector type: Mammalian Expression
Growth in bacteria
  Bacterial resistance: Ampicillin, 100 μg/mL
  Growth temperature: 37°C
  Growth strain: DH5alpha
  Copy number: High Copy
Gene/Insert
  Gene/Insert name: Neuron-astrocyte proximity assay - Astrocyte (alt name: NAPA-A)
  Species: Synthetic
  Insert size (bp): 972
  Promoter: CMV
  Cloning method: Gibson Cloning
  Sequencing primers: 5′ TAATACGACTCACTATAGG; 3′ CCCTCTAGACTCGAGCGGCCCTAACGTGGCTTCTTCTGCCAAAGCAT
Terms and licenses: Academic/Nonprofit Terms; Industry Terms: Not Available to Industry
How to cite: pcDNA3.1 CMV NAPA-A BGH was a gift from Baljit Khakh (Addgene plasmid # 92277 ; http://n2t.net/addgene:92277 ; RRID:Addgene_92277)
