[The description below was written by a language model from this plasmid's Addgene catalogue record and pLannotate feature annotations shown in this document.]
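Description:
pcDNA3.1 CMV NAPA-A BGH is a mammalian expression plasmid of about 6.3 kb built on the pcDNA3.1 backbone. It is maintained in E. coli through a high-copy ColE1/pUC-type origin and selected with ampicillin via the β-lactamase gene. The backbone also carries an f1 phage origin. A neomycin phosphotransferase cassette, driven by the SV40 early promoter and ended by an SV40 polyadenylation signal, would allow G418 selection of transfected mammalian cells. Several short annotations (a truncated HIV-1 LTR fragment, partial ble and lacI matches, lac promoter/operator remnants and a bom fragment) appear to be backbone residue or similarity hits rather than functional parts.

The payload is a synthetic 972 bp open reading frame called NAPA-A, the astrocyte component of a neuron-astrocyte proximity assay. It is transcribed from the human CMV immediate-early enhancer and promoter and terminated by the bovine growth hormone polyadenylation signal. A T7 promoter lies just upstream of the coding region. The open reading frame begins with the mouse Igκ light-chain leader, which directs the protein into the secretory pathway. EGFP follows, and then the transmembrane domain of PDGF receptor β, which anchors the protein in the plasma membrane. Together these parts display EGFP on the outer face of the cell.

The record describes the construct as a FRET probe. The membrane-tethered extracellular EGFP serves as one fluorophore of a pair, so that energy transfer reports close apposition between astrocyte and neuronal membranes at synaptic distance scales. The partner probe is not part of this plasmid. With the ubiquitous CMV promoter, this version suits transfection-based expression and characterisation in cultured mammalian cells.
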