Features (pLannotate 1.2.2; 22 found; start..end, strand, type, name):
     60..439     +  enhancer       CMV enhancer: human cytomegalovirus immediate early enhancer
    440..643     +  promoter       CMV promoter: human cytomegalovirus (CMV) immediate early promoter
    639..672     +  LTR            5' LTR (truncated) (fragment): truncated 5' long terminal repeat (LTR) from HIV-1
    688..706     +  promoter       T7 promoter: promoter for bacteriophage T7 RNA polymerase
    747..809     +  sig_peptide    Igκ leader: leader sequence from mouse immunoglobulin κ light chain
    810..1523    +  CDS            EGFP: EGFP is a basic (constitutively fluorescent) green fluorescent protein published in 1996, derived from Aequorea victoria. It is reported to be a rapidly-maturing weak dimer with moderate acid sensitivity.
   1563..1709    +  CDS            PDGFRβ TM domain: transmembrane domain from platelet derived growth factor receptor beta
   1761..1985    +  polyA_signal   bGH poly(A) signal: bovine growth hormone polyadenylation signal
   1989..2010    +  promoter       SV40 promoter (fragment): SV40 enhancer and early promoter
   2031..2459    +  rep_origin     f1 ori (sequence partly withheld): f1 bacteriophage origin of replication; arrow indicates direction of (+) strand synthesis
   2473..2802    +  promoter       SV40 promoter: SV40 enhancer and early promoter
   2869..3660    +  CDS            neo: KKA2_KLEPN - Also known as kan, nptII. Experimental evidence at protein level: Swiss-Prot protein existence level 1. Resistance to kanamycin, neomycin, paromomycin, ribostamycin, butirosin and gentamicin B. From Klebsiella pneumoniae.
   3684..3842    +  CDS            ble (fragment): BLE_KLEPN - Experimental evidence at protein level: Swiss-Prot protein existence level 1. Binding protein with a strong affinity to the bleomycin family of antibiotics. Binds to CL990; an antimitotic-antibiotic compound. From Klebsiella pneumoniae.
   3837..3958    +  polyA_signal   SV40 poly(A) signal: SV40 polyadenylation signal
   4031..4047    -  protein_bind   lac operator: The lac repressor binds to the lac operator to inhibit transcription in E. coli. This inhibition can be relieved by adding lactose or isopropyl-β-D-thiogalactopyranoside (IPTG). lac repressor encoded by lacI
   4055..4085    -  promoter       lac promoter: promoter for the E. coli lac operon
   4100..4121    -  protein_bind   CAP binding site: CAP binding activates transcription in the presence of cAMP. E. coli catabolite activator protein
   4134..4226    -  CDS            lacI (fragment): lac repressor; lacI; The lac repressor binds to the lac operator to inhibit transcription in E. coli. This inhibition can be relieved by adding lactose or isopropyl-β-D-thiogalactopyranoside (IPTG).
   4409..4997    -  rep_origin     ori: high-copy-number ColE1/pMB1/pBR322/pUC origin of replication
   5168..6028    -  CDS            AmpR: β-lactamase; bla; confers resistance to ampicillin, carbenicillin, and related antibiotics
   6029..6133    -  promoter       AmpR promoter: bla
   6192..6244    -  misc_feature   bom (fragment): basis of mobility region from pBR322
>Addgene plasmid #92277 | pcDNA3.1 CMV NAPA-A BGH | addgene full sequence | sequence record 181352 | Addgene NGS Result
TCTGCTTAGGGTTAGGCGTTTTGCGCTGCTTCGCGATGTACGGGCCAGATATACGCGTTGACATTGATTA
TTGACTAGTTATTAATAGTAATCAATTACGGGGTCATTAGTTCATAGCCCATATATGGAGTTCCGCGTTA
CATAACTTACGGTAAATGGCCCGCCTGGCTGACCGCCCAACGACCCCCGCCCATTGACGTCAATAATGAC
GTATGTTCCCATAGTAACGCCAATAGGGACTTTCCATTGACGTCAATGGGTGGAGTATTTACGGTAAACT
GCCCACTTGGCAGTACATCAAGTGTATCATATGCCAAGTACGCCCCCTATTGACGTCAATGACGGTAAAT
GGCCCGCCTGGCATTATGCCCAGTACATGACCTTATGGGACTTTCCTACTTGGCAGTACATCTACGTATT
AGTCATCGCTATTACCATGGTGATGCGGTTTTGGCAGTACATCAATGGGCGTGGATAGCGGTTTGACTCA
CGGGGATTTCCAAGTCTCCACCCCATTGACGTCAATGGGAGTTTGTTTTGGCACCAAAATCAACGGGACT
TTCCAAAATGTCGTAACAACTCCGCCCCATTGACGCAAATGGGCGGTAGGCGTGTACGGTGGGAGGTCTA
TATAAGCAGAGCTCTCTGGCTAACTAGAGAACCCACTGCTTACTGGCTTATCGAAATTAATACGACTCAC
TATAGGGAGACCCAAGCTGGCTAGCGTTTAAACTTAAGCTACCACCATGGAGACAGACACACTCCTGCTA
TGGGTACTGCTGCTCTGGGTTCCAGGTTCCACTGGTGACGTGAGCAAGGGCGAGGAGCTGTTCACCGGGG
TGGTGCCCATCCTGGTCGAGCTGGACGGCGACGTAAACGGCCACAAGTTCAGCGTGTCCGGCGAGGGCGA
GGGCGATGCCACCTACGGCAAGCTGACCCTGAAGTTCATCTGCACCACCGGCAAGCTGCCCGTGCCCTGG
CCCACCCTCGTGACCACCCTGACCTACGGCGTGCAGTGCTTCAGCCGCTACCCCGACCACATGAAGCAGC
ACGACTTCTTCAAGTCCGCCATGCCCGAAGGCTACGTCCAGGAGCGCACCATCTTCTTCAAGGACGACGG
CAACTACAAGACCCGCGCCGAGGTGAAGTTCGAGGGCGACACCCTGGTGAACCGCATCGAGCTGAAGGGC
ATCGACTTCAAGGAGGACGGCAACATCCTGGGGCACAAGCTGGAGTACAACTACAACAGCCACAACGTCT
ATATCATGGCCGACAAGCAGAAGAACGGCATCAAGGTGAACTTCAAGATCCGCCACAACATCGAGGACGG
CAGCGTGCAGCTCGCCGACCACTACCAGCAGAACACCCCCATCGGCGACGGCCCCGTGCTGCTGCCCGAC
AACCACTACCTGAGCACCCAGTCCGCCCTGAGCAAAGACCCCAACGAGAAGCGCGATCACATGGTCCTGC
TGGAGTTCGTGACCGCCGCCGGGATCACTCTCGGCATGGACGAGCTGTACAAGAAGCTTGAACAAAAACT
CATCTCAGAAGAGGATCTGAATGCTGTGGGCCAGGACACGCAGGAGGTCATCGTGGTGCCACACTCCTTG
CCCTTTAAGGTGGTGGTGATCTCAGCCATCCTGGCCCTGGTGGTGCTCACCATCATCTCCCTTATCATCC
TCATCATGCTTTGGCAGAAGAAGCCACGTTAGGGCCGCTCGAGTCTAGAGGGCCCGTTTAAACCCGCTGA
TCAGCCTCGACTGTGCCTTCTAGTTGCCAGCCATCTGTTGTTTGCCCCTCCCCCGTGCCTTCCTTGACCC
TGGAAGGTGCCACTCCCACTGTCCTTTCCTAATAAAATGAGGAAATTGCATCGCATTGTCTGAGTAGGTG
TCATTCTATTCTGGGGGGTGGGGTGGGGCAGGACAGCAAGGGGGAGGATTGGGAAGACAATAGCAGGCAT
GCTGGGGATGCGGTGGGCTCTATGGCTTCTGAGGCGGAAAGAACCAGCTGGGGCTCTAGGGGGTATCCCC
[124 nt withheld, positions 2031-2154]
C
[91 nt withheld, positions 2156-2246]
A
[49 nt withheld, positions 2248-2296]
CCTTTGACGTTGGAGTCCACGTTCTTT
[37 nt withheld, positions 2324-2360]
ACCCTATCTCGGTCTATTCTTTTGATTTATAAGGGATTTTGCCGATTTCGGCCTATTGGTTAAAAAATGA
GCTGATTTAACAAAAATTTAACGCGAATTAATTCTGTGGAATGTGTGTCAGTTAGGGTGTGGAAAGTCCC
CAGGCTCCCCAGCAGGCAGAAGTATGCAAAGCATGCATCTCAATTAGTCAGCAACCAGGTGTGGAAAGTC
CCCAGGCTCCCCAGCAGGCAGAAGTATGCAAAGCATGCATCTCAATTAGTCAGCAACCATAGTCCCGCCC
CTAACTCCGCCCATCCCGCCCCTAACTCCGCCCAGTTCCGCCCATTCTCCGCCCCATGGCTGACTAATTT
TTTTTATTTATGCAGAGGCCGAGGCCGCCTCTGCCTCTGAGCTATTCCAGAAGTAGTGAGGAGGCTTTTT
TGGAGGCCTAGGCTTTTGCAAAAAGCTCCCGGGAGCTTGTATATCCATTTTCGGATCTGATCAAGAGACA
GGATGAGGATCGTTTCGCATGATTGAACAAGATGGATTGCACGCAGGTTCTCCGGCCGCTTGGGTGGAGA
GGCTATTCGGCTATGACTGGGCACAACAGACAATCGGCTGCTCTGATGCCGCCGTGTTCCGGCTGTCAGC
GCAGGGGCGCCCGGTTCTTTTTGTCAAGACCGACCTGTCCGGTGCCCTGAATGAACTGCAGGACGAGGCA
GCGCGGCTATCGTGGCTGGCCACGACGGGCGTTCCTTGCGCAGCTGTGCTCGACGTTGTCACTGAAGCGG
GAAGGGACTGGCTGCTATTGGGCGAAGTGCCGGGGCAGGATCTCCTGTCATCTCACCTTGCTCCTGCCGA
GAAAGTATCCATCATGGCTGATGCAATGCGGCGGCTGCATACGCTTGATCCGGCTACCTGCCCATTCGAC
CACCAAGCGAAACATCGCATCGAGCGAGCACGTACTCGGATGGAAGCCGGTCTTGTCGATCAGGATGATC
TGGACGAAGAGCATCAGGGGCTCGCGCCAGCCGAACTGTTCGCCAGGCTCAAGGCGCGCATGCCCGACGG
CGAGGATCTCGTCGTGACCCATGGCGATGCCTGCTTGCCGAATATCATGGTGGAAAATGGCCGCTTTTCT
GGATTCATCGACTGTGGCCGGCTGGGTGTGGCGGACCGCTATCAGGACATAGCGTTGGCTACCCGTGATA
TTGCTGAAGAGCTTGGCGGCGAATGGGCTGACCGCTTCCTCGTGCTTTACGGTATCGCCGCTCCCGATTC
GCAGCGCATCGCCTTCTATCGCCTTCTTGACGAGTTCTTCTGAGCGGGACTCTGGGGTTCGAAATGACCG
ACCAAGCGACGCCCAACCTGCCATCACGAGATTTCGATTCCACCGCCGCCTTCTATGAAAGGTTGGGCTT
CGGAATCGTTTTCCGGGACGCCGGCTGGATGATCCTCCAGCGCGGGGATCTCATGCTGGAGTTCTTCGCC
CACCCCAACTTGTTTATTGCAGCTTATAATGGTTACAAATAAAGCAATAGCATCACAAATTTCACAAATA
AAGCATTTTTTTCACTGCATTCTAGTTGTGGTTTGTCCAAACTCATCAATGTATCTTATCATGTCTGTAT
ACCGTCGACCTCTAGCTAGAGCTTGGCGTAATCATGGTCATAGCTGTTTCCTGTGTGAAATTGTTATCCG
CTCACAATTCCACACAACATACGAGCCGGAAGCATAAAGTGTAAAGCCTGGGGTGCCTAATGAGTGAGCT
AACTCACATTAATTGCGTTGCGCTCACTGCCCGCTTTCCAGTCGGGAAACCTGTCGTGCCAGCTGCATTA
ATGAATCGGCCAACGCGCGGGGAGAGGCGGTTTGCGTATTGGGCGCTCTTCCGCTTCCTCGCTCACTGAC
TCGCTGCGCTCGGTCGTTCGGCTGCGGCGAGCGGTATCAGCTCACTCAAAGGCGGTAATACGGTTATCCA
CAGAATCAGGGGATAACGCAGGAAAGAACATGTGAGCAAAAGGCCAGCAAAAGGCCAGGAACCGTAAAAA
GGCCGCGTTGCTGGCGTTTTTCCATAGGCTCCGCCCCCCTGACGAGCATCACAAAAATCGACGCTCAAGT
CAGAGGTGGCGAAACCCGACAGGACTATAAAGATACCAGGCGTTTCCCCCTGGAAGCTCCCTCGTGCGCT
CTCCTGTTCCGACCCTGCCGCTTACCGGATACCTGTCCGCCTTTCTCCCTTCGGGAAGCGTGGCGCTTTC
TCATAGCTCACGCTGTAGGTATCTCAGTTCGGTGTAGGTCGTTCGCTCCAAGCTGGGCTGTGTGCACGAA
CCCCCCGTTCAGCCCGACCGCTGCGCCTTATCCGGTAACTATCGTCTTGAGTCCAACCCGGTAAGACACG
ACTTATCGCCACTGGCAGCAGCCACTGGTAACAGGATTAGCAGAGCGAGGTATGTAGGCGGTGCTACAGA
GTTCTTGAAGTGGTGGCCTAACTACGGCTACACTAGAAGAACAGTATTTGGTATCTGCGCTCTGCTGAAG
CCAGTTACCTTCGGAAAAAGAGTTGGTAGCTCTTGATCCGGCAAACAAACCACCGCTGGTAGCGGTGGTT
TTTTTGTTTGCAAGCAGCAGATTACGCGCAGAAAAAAAGGATCTCAAGAAGATCCTTTGATCTTTTCTAC
GGGGTCTGACGCTCAGTGGAACGAAAACTCACGTTAAGGGATTTTGGTCATGAGATTATCAAAAAGGATC
TTCACCTAGATCCTTTTAAATTAAAAATGAAGTTTTAAATCAATCTAAAGTATATATGAGTAAACTTGGT
CTGACAGTTACCAATGCTTAATCAGTGAGGCACCTATCTCAGCGATCTGTCTATTTCGTTCATCCATAGT
TGCCTGACTCCCCGTCGTGTAGATAACTACGATACGGGAGGGCTTACCATCTGGCCCCAGTGCTGCAATG
ATACCGCGAGACCCACGCTCACCGGCTCCAGATTTATCAGCAATAAACCAGCCAGCCGGAAGGGCCGAGC
GCAGAAGTGGTCCTGCAACTTTATCCGCCTCCATCCAGTCTATTAATTGTTGCCGGGAAGCTAGAGTAAG
TAGTTCGCCAGTTAATAGTTTGCGCAACGTTGTTGCCATTGCTACAGGCATCGTGGTGTCACGCTCGTCG
TTTGGTATGGCTTCATTCAGCTCCGGTTCCCAACGATCAAGGCGAGTTACATGATCCCCCATGTTGTGCA
AAAAAGCGGTTAGCTCCTTCGGTCCTCCGATCGTTGTCAGAAGTAAGTTGGCCGCAGTGTTATCACTCAT
GGTTATGGCAGCACTGCATAATTCTCTTACTGTCATGCCATCCGTAAGATGCTTTTCTGTGACTGGTGAG
TACTCAACCAAGTCATTCTGAGAATAGTGTATGCGGCGACCGAGTTGCTCTTGCCCGGCGTCAATACGGG
ATAATACCGCGCCACATAGCAGAACTTTAAAAGTGCTCATCATTGGAAAACGTTCTTCGGGGCGAAAACT
CTCAAGGATCTTACCGCTGTTGAGATCCAGTTCGATGTAACCCACTCGTGCACCCAACTGATCTTCAGCA
TCTTTTACTTTCACCAGCGTTTCTGGGTGAGCAAAAACAGGAAGGCAAAATGCCGCAAAAAAGGGAATAA
GGGCGACACGGAAATGTTGAATACTCATACTCTTCCTTTTTCAATATTATTGAAGCATTTATCAGGGTTA
TTGTCTCATGAGCGGATACATATTTGAATGTATTTAGAAAAATAAACAAATAGGGGTTCCGCGCACATTT
CCCCGAAAAGTGCCACCTGACGTCGACGGATCGGGAGATCTCCCGATCCCCTATGGTGCACTCTCAGTAC
AATCTGCTCTGATGCCGCATAGTTAAGCCAGTATCTGCTCCCTGCTTGTGTGTTGGAGGTCGCTGAGTAG
TGCGCGAGCAAAATTTAAGCTACAACAAGGCAAGGCTTGACCGACAATTGCATGAAGAA
